>Addgene plasmid #135720 | psiCHECK2-miR-194-5p | addgene full sequence | sequence record 322197 | Addgene NGS Result
AGATCTGCGCAGCACCATGGCCTGAAATAACCTCTGAAAGAGGAACTTGGTTAGGTACCTTCTGAGGCGG
AAAGAACCAGCTGTGGAATGTGTGTCAGTTAGGGTGTGGAAAGTCCCCAGGCTCCCCAGCAGGCAGAAGT
ATGCAAAGCATGCATCTCAATTAGTCAGCAACCAGGTGTGGAAAGTCCCCAGGCTCCCCAGCAGGCAGAA
GTATGCAAAGCATGCATCTCAATTAGTCAGCAACCATAGTCCCGCCCCTAACTCCGCCCATCCCGCCCCT
AACTCCGCCCAGTTCCGCCCATTCTCCGCCCCATGGCTGACTAATTTTTTTTATTTATGCAGAGGCCGAG
GCCGCCTCGGCCTCTGAGCTATTCCAGAAGTAGTGAGGAGGCTTTTTTGGAGGCCTAGGCTTTTGCAAAA
AGCTTGATTCTTCTGACACAACAGTCTCGAACTTAAGCTGCAGAAGTTGGTCGTGAGGCACTGGGCAGGT
AAGTATCAAGGTTACAAGACAGGTTTAAGGAGACCAATAGAAACTGGGCTTGTCGAGACAGAGAAGACTC
TTGCGTTTCTGATAGGCACCTATTGGTCTTACTGACATCCACTTTGCCTTTCTCTCCACAGGTGTCCACT
CCCAGTTCAATTACAGCTCTTAAGGCTAGAGTACTTAATACGACTCACTATAGGCTAGCCACCATGGCTT
CCAAGGTGTACGACCCCGAGCAACGCAAACGCATGATCACTGGGCCTCAGTGGTGGGCTCGCTGCAAGCA
AATGAACGTGCTGGACTCCTTCATCAACTACTATGATTCCGAGAAGCACGCCGAGAACGCCGTGATTTTT
CTGCATGGTAACGCTGCCTCCAGCTACCTGTGGAGGCACGTCGTGCCTCACATCGAGCCCGTGGCTAGAT
GCATCATCCCTGATCTGATCGGAATGGGTAAGTCCGGCAAGAGCGGGAATGGCTCATATCGCCTCCTGGA
TCACTACAAGTACCTCACCGCTTGGTTCGAGCTGCTGAACCTTCCAAAGAAAATCATCTTTGTGGGCCAC
GACTGGGGGGCTTGTCTGGCCTTTCACTACTCCTACGAGCACCAAGACAAGATCAAGGCCATCGTCCATG
CTGAGAGTGTCGTGGACGTGATCGAGTCCTGGGACGAGTGGCCTGACATCGAGGAGGATATCGCCCTGAT
CAAGAGCGAAGAGGGCGAGAAAATGGTGCTTGAGAATAACTTCTTCGTCGAGACCATGCTCCCAAGCAAG
ATCATGCGGAAACTGGAGCCTGAGGAGTTCGCTGCCTACCTGGAGCCATTCAAGGAGAAGGGCGAGGTTA
GACGGCCTACCCTCTCCTGGCCTCGCGAGATCCCTCTCGTTAAGGGAGGCAAGCCCGACGTCGTCCAGAT
TGTCCGCAACTACAACGCCTACCTTCGGGCCAGCGACGATCTGCCTAAGATGTTCATCGAGTCCGACCCT
GGGTTCTTTTCCAACGCTATTGTCGAGGGAGCTAAGAAGTTCCCTAACACCGAGTTCGTGAAGGTGAAGG
GCCTCCACTTCAGCCAGGAGGACGCTCCAGATGAAATGGGTAAGTACATCAAGAGCTTCGTGGAGCGCGT
GCTGAAGAACGAGCAGTAATTCTAGGCGATCGCTCGAGTCCACATGGAGTTGCTGTTACAGCGGCCGCTG
GCCGCAATAAAATATCTTTATTTTCATTACATCTGTGTGTTGGTTTTTTGTGTGAGGATCTAAATGAGTC
TTCGGACCTCGCGGGGGCCGCTTAAGCGGTGGTTAGGGTTTGTCTGACGCGGGGGGAGGGGGAAGGAACG
AAACACTCTCATTCGGAGGCGGCTCGGGGTTTGGTCTTGGTGGCCACGGGCACGCAGAAGAGCGCCGCGA
TCCTCTTAAGCACCCCCCCGCCCTCCGTGGAGGCGGGGGTTTGGTCGGCGGGTGGTAACTGGCGGGCCGC
TGACTCGGGCGGGTCGCGCGCCCCAGAGTGTGACCTTTTCGGTCTGCTCGCAGACCCCCGGGCGGCGCCG
CCGCGGCGGCGACGGGCTCGCTGGGTCCTAGGCTCCATGGGGACCGTATACGTGGACAGGCTCTGGAGCA
TCCGCACGACTGCGGTGATATTACCGGAGACCTTCTGCGGGACGAGCCGGGTCACGCGGCTGACGCGGAG
CGTCCGTTGGGCGACAAACACCAGGACGGGGCACAGGTACACTATCTTGTCACCCGGAGGCGCGAGGGAC
TGCAGGAGCTTCAGGGAGTGGCGCAGCTGCTTCATCCCCGTGGCCCGTTGCTCGCGTTTGCTGGCGGTGT
CCCCGGAAGAAATATATTTGCATGTCTTTAGTTCTATGATGACACAAACCCCGCCCAGCGTCTTGTCATT
GGCGAATTCGAACACGCAGATGCAGTCGGGGCGGCGCGGTCCCAGGTCCACTTCGCATATTAAGGTGACG
CGTGTGGCCTCGAACACCGAGCGACCCTGCAGCGACCCGCTTAAAAGCTTGGCATTCCGGTACTGTTGGT
AAAGCCACCATGGCCGATGCTAAGAACATTAAGAAGGGCCCTGCTCCCTTCTACCCTCTGGAGGATGGCA
CCGCTGGCGAGCAGCTGCACAAGGCCATGAAGAGGTATGCCCTGGTGCCTGGCACCATTGCCTTCACCGA
TGCCCACATTGAGGTGGACATCACCTATGCCGAGTACTTCGAGATGTCTGTGCGCCTGGCCGAGGCCATG
AAGAGGTACGGCCTGAACACCAACCACCGCATCGTGGTGTGCTCTGAGAACTCTCTGCAGTTCTTCATGC
CAGTGCTGGGCGCCCTGTTCATCGGAGTGGCCGTGGCCCCTGCTAACGACATTTACAACGAGCGCGAGCT
GCTGAACAGCATGGGCATTTCTCAGCCTACCGTGGTGTTCGTGTCTAAGAAGGGCCTGCAGAAGATCCTG
AACGTGCAGAAGAAGCTGCCTATCATCCAGAAGATCATCATCATGGACTCTAAGACCGACTACCAGGGCT
TCCAGAGCATGTACACATTCGTGACATCTCATCTGCCTCCTGGCTTCAACGAGTACGACTTCGTGCCAGA
GTCTTTCGACAGGGACAAAACCATTGCCCTGATCATGAACAGCTCTGGGTCTACCGGCCTGCCTAAGGGC
GTGGCCCTGCCTCATCGCACCGCCTGTGTGCGCTTCTCTCACGCCCGCGACCCTATTTTCGGCAACCAGA
TCATCCCCGACACCGCTATTCTGAGCGTGGTGCCATTCCACCACGGCTTCGGCATGTTCACCACCCTGGG
CTACCTGATTTGCGGCTTTCGGGTGGTGCTGATGTACCGCTTCGAGGAGGAGCTGTTCCTGCGCAGCCTG
CAAGACTACAAAATTCAGTCTGCCCTGCTGGTGCCAACCCTGTTCAGCTTCTTCGCTAAGAGCACCCTGA
TCGACAAGTACGACCTGTCTAACCTGCACGAGATTGCCTCTGGCGGCGCCCCACTGTCTAAGGAGGTGGG
CGAAGCCGTGGCCAAGCGCTTTCATCTGCCAGGCATCCGCCAGGGCTACGGCCTGACCGAGACAACCAGC
GCCATTCTGATTACCCCAGAGGGCGACGACAAGCCTGGCGCCGTGGGCAAGGTGGTGCCATTCTTCGAGG
CCAAGGTGGTGGACCTGGACACCGGCAAGACCCTGGGAGTGAACCAGCGCGGCGAGCTGTGTGTGCGCGG
CCCTATGATTATGTCCGGCTACGTGAATAACCCTGAGGCCACAAACGCCCTGATCGACAAGGACGGCTGG
CTGCACTCTGGCGACATTGCCTACTGGGACGAGGACGAGCACTTCTTCATCGTGGACCGCCTGAAGTCTC
TGATCAAGTACAAGGGCTACCAGGTGGCCCCAGCCGAGCTGGAGTCTATCCTGCTGCAGCACCCTAACAT
TTTCGACGCCGGAGTGGCCGGCCTGCCCGACGACGATGCCGGCGAGCTGCCTGCCGCCGTCGTCGTGCTG
GAACACGGCAAGACCATGACCGAGAAGGAGATCGTGGACTATGTGGCCAGCCAGGTGACAACCGCCAAGA
AGCTGCGCGGCGGAGTGGTGTTCGTGGACGAGGTGCCCAAGGGCCTGACCGGCAAGCTGGACGCCCGCAA
GATCCGCGAGATCCTGATCAAGGCTAAGAAAGGCGGCAAGATCGCCGTGTAATAATTCTAGAGTCGGGGC
GGCCGGCCGCTTCGAGCAGACATGATAAGATACATTGATGAGTTTGGACAAACCACAACTAGAATGCAGT
GAAAAAAATGCTTTATTTGTGAAATTTGTGATGCTATTGCTTTATTTGTAACCATTATAAGCTGCAATAA
ACAAGTTAACAACAACAATTGCATTCATTTTATGTTTCAGGTTCAGGGGGAGGTGTGGGAGGTTTTTTAA
AGCAAGTAAAACCTCTACAAATGTGGTAAAATCGATAAGGATCCAGGTGGCACTTTTCGGGGAAATGTGC
GCGGAACCCCTATTTGTTTATTTTTCTAAATACATTCAAATATGTATCCGCTCATGAGACAATAACCCTG
ATAAATGCTTCAATAATATTGAAAAAGGAAGAGTATGAGTATTCAACATTTCCGTGTCGCCCTTATTCCC
TTTTTTGCGGCATTTTGCCTTCCTGTTTTTGCTCACCCAGAAACGCTGGTGAAAGTAAAAGATGCTGAAG
ATCAGTTGGGTGCACGAGTGGGTTACATCGAACTGGATCTCAACAGCGGTAAGATCCTTGAGAGTTTTCG
CCCCGAAGAACGTTTTCCAATGATGAGCACTTTTAAAGTTCTGCTATGTGGCGCGGTATTATCCCGTATT
GACGCCGGGCAAGAGCAACTCGGTCGCCGCATACACTATTCTCAGAATGACTTGGTTGAGTACTCACCAG
TCACAGAAAAGCATCTTACGGATGGCATGACAGTAAGAGAATTATGCAGTGCTGCCATAACCATGAGTGA
TAACACTGCGGCCAACTTACTTCTGACAACGATCGGAGGACCGAAGGAGCTAACCGCTTTTTTGCACAAC
ATGGGGGATCATGTAACTCGCCTTGATCGTTGGGAACCGGAGCTGAATGAAGCCATACCAAACGACGAGC
GTGACACCACGATGCCTGTAGCAATGGCAACAACGTTGCGCAAACTATTAACTGGCGAACTACTTACTCT
AGCTTCCCGGCAACAATTAATAGACTGGATGGAGGCGGATAAAGTTGCAGGACCACTTCTGCGCTCGGCC
CTTCCGGCTGGCTGGTTTATTGCTGATAAATCTGGAGCCGGTGAGCGTGGGTCTCGCGGTATCATTGCAG
CACTGGGGCCAGATGGTAAGCCCTCCCGTATCGTAGTTATCTACACGACGGGGAGTCAGGCAACTATGGA
TGAACGAAATAGACAGATCGCTGAGATAGGTGCCTCACTGATTAAGCATTGGTAACTGTCAGACCAAGTT
TACTCATATATACTTTAGATTGATTTAAAACTTCATTTTTAATTTAAAAGGATCTAGGTGAAGATCCTTT
TTGATAATCTCATGACCAAAATCCCTTAACGTGAGTTTTCGTTCCACTGAGCGTCAGACCCCGTAGAAAA
GATCAAAGGATCTTCTTGAGATCCTTTTTTTCTGCGCGTAATCTGCTGCTTGCAAACAAAAAAACCACCG
CTACCAGCGGTGGTTTGTTTGCCGGATCAAGAGCTACCAACTCTTTTTCCGAAGGTAACTGGCTTCAGCA
GAGCGCAGATACCAAATACTGTTCTTCTAGTGTAGCCGTAGTTAGGCCACCACTTCAAGAACTCTGTAGC
ACCGCCTACATACCTCGCTCTGCTAATCCTGTTACCAGTGGCTGCTGCCAGTGGCGATAAGTCGTGTCTT
ACCGGGTTGGACTCAAGACGATAGTTACCGGATAAGGCGCAGCGGTCGGGCTGAACGGGGGGTTCGTGCA
CACAGCCCAGCTTGGAGCGAACGACCTACACCGAACTGAGATACCTACAGCGTGAGCTATGAGAAAGCGC
CACGCTTCCCGAAGGGAGAAAGGCGGACAGGTATCCGGTAAGCGGCAGGGTCGGAACAGGAGAGCGCACG
AGGGAGCTTCCAGGGGGAAACGCCTGGTATCTTTATAGTCCTGTCGGGTTTCGCCACCTCTGACTTGAGC
GTCGATTTTTGTGATGCTCGTCAGGGGGGCGGAGCCTATGGAAAAACGCCAGCAACGCGGCCTTTTTACG
GTTCCTGGCCTTTTGCTGGCCTTTTGCTCACATGGCTCGAC
Features (pLannotate 1.2.2; 12 found; start..end, strand, type, name):
     62..419     +  promoter       SV40 promoter: SV40 enhancer and early promoter
    489..621     +  intron         chimeric intron: chimera between introns from human β-globin and immunoglobulin heavy chain genes
    666..684     +  promoter       T7 promoter: promoter for bacteriophage T7 RNA polymerase
    694..1629    +  CDS            hRluc: Renilla luciferase human codon-optimized
   1686..1734    +  polyA_signal   poly(A) signal: synthetic polyadenylation signal
   1743..2494    +  promoter       HSV TK promoter: herpes simplex virus thymidine kinase promoter
   2530..4182    +  CDS            luciferase: firefly luciferase; luc+; enhanced luc+ version of the luciferase gene AAS38485.1 42718124.0
   4226..4347    -  polyA_signal   SV40 poly(A) signal: SV40 polyadenylation signal
   4370..4438    -  CDS            large T antigen (fragment): large T antigen from SV40 (simian virus 40)
   4480..4584    +  promoter       AmpR promoter: bla
   4585..5445    +  CDS            AmpR: β-lactamase; bla; confers resistance to ampicillin, carbenicillin, and related antibiotics
   5616..6204    +  rep_origin     ori: high-copy-number ColE1/pMB1/pBR322/pUC origin of replication
