[The description below was written by a language model from this plasmid's Addgene catalogue record and pLannotate feature annotations shown in this document.]
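Description:
psiCHECK2-miR-194-5p is a dual-luciferase microRNA sensor built on the commercial psiCHECK-2 mammalian expression backbone. It is maintained in E. coli as a high-copy plasmid through a ColE1/pUC-type origin and selected with ampicillin via the β-lactamase (AmpR) gene and its native promoter. The sequenced plasmid is about 6.3 kb.

The plasmid carries two independent reporter units. In the first, the SV40 enhancer/early promoter, followed by a chimeric β-globin/immunoglobulin intron that improves transcript processing, drives human codon-optimized Renilla luciferase (hRluc), terminated by a synthetic poly(A) signal. A T7 promoter just upstream of hRluc also permits in vitro transcription. The synthetic insert is the reverse complement of miR-194-5p, that is, a fully complementary target site for the mature miRNA. It is not annotated in the feature table and the cloning sites are recorded as unknown. In psiCHECK-2 designs such sites normally sit in the short interval between the hRluc stop codon and the synthetic poly(A) signal, where they form part of the Renilla 3′ UTR, and a gap of that kind is present here. The second unit uses the HSV thymidine kinase promoter to express firefly luciferase (luc+) with an SV40 poly(A) signal; the small large T antigen fragment annotated beside it is simply part of that SV40-derived region.

When the plasmid is transfected into mammalian cells, active miR-194-5p binds the complementary site and represses the Renilla transcript. Firefly luciferase from the same plasmid is unaffected and serves as an internal normalization control. The Renilla-to-firefly ratio therefore reports miR-194-5p activity, for example when testing miRNA mimics, inhibitors or competing RNAs.
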