Addgene plasmid #135720: psiCHECK2-miR-194-5p
Purpose: Mammalian expression vector, Luciferase reporter to test activity of miRNA (miR-194-5p)
Depositing lab: Florian Karreth. Depositing organization: H. Lee Moffitt Cancer Center and Research Institute.
Backbone
  Vector backbone: psiCHECK-2
  Backbone manufacturer: Promega
  Vector type: Mammalian Expression
Growth in bacteria
  Bacterial resistance: Ampicillin, 100 μg/mL
  Growth temperature: 37°C
  Growth strain: DH5alpha
  Copy number: High Copy
Gene/Insert
  Gene/Insert name: miR-194-5p reverse complement
  Species: Synthetic
  Cloning method: Restriction Enzyme; 5′ cloning site Unknown (unknown if destroyed); 3′ cloning site Unknown (unknown if destroyed)
Terms and licenses: Academic/Nonprofit Terms; Industry Terms: Not Available to Industry
How to cite: psiCHECK2-miR-194-5p was a gift from Florian Karreth (Addgene plasmid # 135720 ; http://n2t.net/addgene:135720 ; RRID:Addgene_135720)
